Addgene plasmid #76127: NEK1 gRNA (BRDN0001148922)
Purpose: 3rd generation lentiviral gRNA plasmid targeting human NEK1
Depositing lab: John Doench & David Root. Depositing organization: Broad Institute. Publication: Optimized sgRNA design to maximize activity and minimize off-target effects of CRISPR-Cas9. Doench JG, Fusi N, Sullender M, Hegde M, Vaimberg EW, Donovan KF, Smith I, Tothova Z, Wilen C, Orchard R, Virgin HW, Listgarten J, Root DE. Nat Biotechnol. 2016 Jan 18. doi: 10.1038/nbt.3437. PubMed 26780180.
Backbone
  Vector backbone: lentiGuide-Puro
  Backbone manufacturer: Zhang Lab (Addgene plasmid # 52963)
  Vector type: Mammalian Expression, Lentiviral, CRISPR
  Selectable markers: Puromycin
Growth in bacteria
  Bacterial resistance: Ampicillin, 100 μg/mL
  Growth temperature: 37°C
  Growth strain: DH5alpha
  Copy number: High Copy
Gene/Insert
  Gene/Insert name: NEK1 (alt names: NEK1; NM_001199397.1)
  gRNA/shRNA sequence: TTCAGGTGACAAGTAGTATG
  Species: H. sapiens (human)
  Entrez Gene: NEK1 (a.k.a. ALS24, NY-REN-55, OFD2, SRPS2, SRPS2A, SRTD6)
  Promoter: hU6
  Cloning method: Unknown
  Sequencing primers: 5′ U6-F; 3′ pS2-R
Terms and licenses: Academic/Nonprofit Terms; Industry Terms: Not Available to Industry
Depositor comments: The gRNA was designed to target the following Genbank reference sequence(s): NM_001199397.1,NM_001199398.1,NM_001199399.1,NM_001199400.1,NM_012224.2. Note that this plasmid does NOT contain Cas9. It should be used in conjunction with lentiCas9-Blast (Addgene #52962) or otherwise with cell lines already expressing Cas9. Browse the full kinome gRNA library at http://www.addgene.org/pooled-library/broadgpp-human-kinome/ or visit http://www.broadinstitute.org/rnai/public/ for detailed protocols and information.
How to cite: NEK1 gRNA (BRDN0001148922) was a gift from John Doench & David Root (Addgene plasmid # 76127 ; http://n2t.net/addgene:76127 ; RRID:Addgene_76127)
