[The description below was written by a language model from this plasmid's Addgene catalogue record and pLannotate feature annotations shown in this document.]
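Description:
NEK1 gRNA (BRDN0001148922) is a third-generation lentiviral CRISPR guide plasmid built on the lentiGuide-Puro backbone and designed to target human NEK1, a kinase gene; the guide was designed against several NEK1 RefSeq transcript variants and belongs to a human kinome gRNA collection. It is propagated in E. coli as a high-copy plasmid through a ColE1/pUC-type origin with ampicillin selection (AmpR), and the backbone also carries an f1 origin, an SV40 origin and remnants of lac and phage-promoter cloning sequences that play no role in the payload.

The lentiviral transfer cassette begins with an RSV promoter fused to a truncated HIV-1 5' LTR, which makes genomic RNA production Tat-independent. This is followed by the Ψ packaging signal with a partial gag fragment, the RRE for Rev-dependent nuclear export, and a cPPT/CTS. It ends in a ΔU3 self-inactivating 3' LTR followed by an SV40 polyadenylation signal. Within this unit, a human U6 RNA polymerase III promoter drives the NEK1-specific spacer fused to the Streptococcus pyogenes gRNA scaffold. A separate EF-1α core promoter with its intron A expresses puromycin N-acetyltransferase, with a WPRE downstream to enhance transcript expression, so that transduced mammalian cells can be selected with puromycin.

The plasmid does not encode Cas9. It is meant to be packaged into lentivirus with helper plasmids supplied in trans and used in cells that already express Cas9, or alongside a separate Cas9 lentiviral vector, to disrupt NEK1 for loss-of-function studies.
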