Features (pLannotate 1.2.2; 29 found; start..end, strand, type, name):
     14..80      +  CDS            small t antigen (fragment): SV40 (simian virus 40) small t antigen
    106..317     +  promoter       EF-1α core promoter: core promoter for human elongation factor EF-1α
    318..1256    +  intron         EF-1α intron A: intron upstream of the start codon of human EF-1α
   1278..1877    +  CDS            PuroR (fragment): puromycin N-acetyltransferase; pac from Streptomyces; confers resistance to puromycin
   1893..2481    +  misc_feature   WPRE: woodchuck hepatitis virus posttranscriptional regulatory element
   2532..2551    +  misc_feature   cPPT/CTS (fragment): central polypurine tract and central termination sequence of HIV-1
   2553..2786    +  LTR            3' LTR (ΔU3): self-inactivating 3' long terminal repeat (LTR) from HIV-1
   2864..2985    +  polyA_signal   SV40 poly(A) signal: SV40 polyadenylation signal
   3025..3160    +  rep_origin     SV40 ori: SV40 origin of replication
   3181..3199    -  promoter       T7 promoter: promoter for bacteriophage T7 RNA polymerase
   3207..3362    +  CDS            lacZα (fragment): LacZα fragment of β-galactosidase; lacZ fragment
   3367..3795    +  rep_origin     f1 ori (sequence partly withheld): f1 bacteriophage origin of replication; arrow indicates direction of (+) strand synthesis
   3848..3952    +  promoter       AmpR promoter: bla
   3953..4813    +  CDS            AmpR: β-lactamase; bla; confers resistance to ampicillin, carbenicillin, and related antibiotics
   4984..5572    +  rep_origin     ori: high-copy-number ColE1/pMB1/pBR322/pUC origin of replication
   5755..5847    +  CDS            lacI (fragment): lac repressor; lacI; The lac repressor binds to the lac operator to inhibit transcription in E. coli. This inhibition can be relieved by adding lactose or isopropyl-β-D-thiogalactopyranoside (IPTG).
   5860..5881    +  protein_bind   CAP binding site: CAP binding activates transcription in the presence of cAMP. E. coli catabolite activator protein
   5896..5926    +  promoter       lac promoter: promoter for the E. coli lac operon
   5934..5950    +  protein_bind   lac operator: The lac repressor binds to the lac operator to inhibit transcription in E. coli. This inhibition can be relieved by adding lactose or isopropyl-β-D-thiogalactopyranoside (IPTG). lac repressor encoded by lacI
   5995..6013    +  promoter       T3 promoter: promoter for bacteriophage T3 RNA polymerase
   6041..6267    +  promoter       RSV promoter: Rous sarcoma virus enhancer/promoter
   6268..6448    +  LTR            5' LTR (truncated): truncated 5' long terminal repeat (LTR) from HIV-1
   6495..6620    +  misc_feature   HIV-1 Ψ: packaging signal of human immunodeficiency virus type 1
   6604..6967    +  CDS            HIV-1 gag (fragment): gag protein from human immunodeficiency virus 1; gag
   7113..7346    +  misc_feature   RRE: The Rev response element (RRE) of HIV-1 allows for Rev-dependent mRNA export from the nucleus to the cytoplasm.
   7723..7749    +  CDS            Rev (fragment): human immunodeficiency virus 1 (HIV-1) Rev protein; rev; enhances nuclear export of unspliced and incompletely spliced viral mRNAs
   7753..7993    +  promoter       U6 promoter: RNA polymerase III promoter for human U6 snRNA
   8023..8098    +  misc_RNA       gRNA scaffold: guide RNA scaffold for the Streptococcus pyogenes CRISPR/Cas9 system
   8154..8271    +  misc_feature   cPPT/CTS: central polypurine tract and central termination sequence of HIV-1
>Addgene plasmid #76127 | NEK1 gRNA (BRDN0001148922) | addgene full sequence | sequence record 185238 | Addgene Assembled Sequence
CCCGGGTGCAAAGATGGATAAAGTTTTAAACAGAGAGGAATCTTTGCAGCTAATGGACCTTCTAGGTCTT
GAAAGGAGTGGGAATTGGCTCCGGTGCCCGTCAGTGGGCAGAGCGCACATCGCCCACAGTCCCCGAGAAG
TTGGGGGGAGGGGTCGGCAATTGATCCGGTGCCTAGAGAAGGTGGCGCGGGGTAAACTGGGAAAGTGATG
TCGTGTACTGGCTCCGCCTTTTTCCCGAGGGTGGGGGAGAACCGTATATAAGTGCAGTAGTCGCCGTGAA
CGTTCTTTTTCGCAACGGGTTTGCCGCCAGAACACAGGTAAGTGCCGTGTGTGGTTCCCGCGGGCCTGGC
CTCTTTACGGGTTATGGCCCTTGCGTGCCTTGAATTACTTCCACCTGGCTGCAGTACGTGATTCTTGATC
CCGAGCTTCGGGTTGGAAGTGGGTGGGAGAGTTCGAGGCCTTGCGCTTAAGGAGCCCCTTCGCCTCGTGC
TTGAGTTGAGGCCTGGCCTGGGCGCTGGGGCCGCCGCGTGCGAATCTGGTGGCACCTTCGCGCCTGTCTC
GCTGCTTTCGATAAGTCTCTAGCCATTTAAAATTTTTGATGACCTGCTGCGACGCTTTTTTTCTGGCAAG
ATAGTCTTGTAAATGCGGGCCAAGATCTGCACACTGGTATTTCGGTTTTTGGGGCCGCGGGCGGCGACGG
GGCCCGTGCGTCCCAGCGCACATGTTCGGCGAGGCGGGGCCTGCGAGCGCGGCCACCGAGAATCGGACGG
GGGTAGTCTCAAGCTGGCCGGCCTGCTCTGGTGCCTGGCCTCGCGCCGCCGTGTATCGCCCCGCCCTGGG
CGGCAAGGCTGGCCCGGTCGGCACCAGTTGCGTGAGCGGAAAGATGGCCGCTTCCCGGCCCTGCTGCAGG
GAGCTCAAAATGGAGGACGCGGCGCTCGGGAGAGCGGGCGGGTGAGTCACCCACACAAAGGAAAAGGGCC
TTTCCGTCCTCAGCCGTCGCTTCATGTGACTCCACGGAGTACCGGGCGCCGTCCAGGCACCTCGATTAGT
TCTCGAGCTTTTGGAGTACGTCGTCTTTAGGTTGGGGGGAGGGGTTTTATGCGATGGAGTTTCCCCACAC
TGAGTGGGTGGAGACTGAAGTTAGGCCAGCTTGGCACTTGATGTAATTCTCCTTGGAATTTGCCCTTTTT
GAGTTTGGATCTTGGTTCATTCTCAAGCCTCAGACAGTGGTTCAAAGTTTTTTTCTTCCATTTCAGGTGT
CGTGACGTACGGCCACCATGACCGAGTACAAGCCCACGGTGCGCCTCGCCACCCGCGACGACGTCCCCAG
GGCCGTACGCACCCTCGCCGCCGCGTTCGCCGACTACCCCGCCACGCGCCACACCGTCGATCCGGACCGC
CACATCGAGCGGGTCACCGAGCTGCAAGAACTCTTCCTCACGCGCGTCGGGCTCGACATCGGCAAGGTGT
GGGTCGCGGACGACGGCGCCGCCGTGGCGGTCTGGACCACGCCGGAGAGCGTCGAAGCGGGGGCGGTGTT
CGCCGAGATCGGCCCGCGCATGGCCGAGTTGAGCGGTTCCCGGCTGGCCGCGCAGCAACAGATGGAAGGC
CTCCTGGCGCCGCACCGGCCCAAGGAGCCCGCGTGGTTCCTGGCCACCGTCGGAGTCTCGCCCGACCACC
AGGGCAAGGGTCTGGGCAGCGCCGTCGTGCTCCCCGGAGTGGAGGCGGCCGAGCGCGCCGGGGTGCCCGC
CTTCCTGGAGACCTCCGCGCCCCGCAACCTCCCCTTCTACGAGCGGCTCGGCTTCACCGTCACCGCCGAC
GTCGAGGTGCCCGAAGGACCGCGCACCTGGTGCATGACCCGCAAGCCCGGTGCCTGAACGCGTTAAGTCG
ACAATCAACCTCTGGATTACAAAATTTGTGAAAGATTGACTGGTATTCTTAACTATGTTGCTCCTTTTAC
GCTATGTGGATACGCTGCTTTAATGCCTTTGTATCATGCTATTGCTTCCCGTATGGCTTTCATTTTCTCC
TCCTTGTATAAATCCTGGTTGCTGTCTCTTTATGAGGAGTTGTGGCCCGTTGTCAGGCAACGTGGCGTGG
TGTGCACTGTGTTTGCTGACGCAACCCCCACTGGTTGGGGCATTGCCACCACCTGTCAGCTCCTTTCCGG
GACTTTCGCTTTCCCCCTCCCTATTGCCACGGCGGAACTCATCGCCGCCTGCCTTGCCCGCTGCTGGACA
GGGGCTCGGCTGTTGGGCACTGACAATTCCGTGGTGTTGTCGGGGAAATCATCGTCCTTTCCTTGGCTGC
TCGCCTGTGTTGCCACCTGGATTCTGCGCGGGACGTCCTTCTGCTACGTCCCTTCGGCCCTCAATCCAGC
GGACCTTCCTTCCCGCGGCCTGCTGCCGGCTCTGCGGCCTCTTCCGCGTCTTCGCCTTCGCCCTCAGACG
AGTCGGATCTCCCTTTGGGCCGCCTCCCCGCGTCGACTTTAAGACCAATGACTTACAAGGCAGCTGTAGA
TCTTAGCCACTTTTTAAAAGAAAAGGGGGGACTGGAAGGGCTAATTCACTCCCAACGAAGACAAGATCTG
CTTTTTGCTTGTACTGGGTCTCTCTGGTTAGACCAGATCTGAGCCTGGGAGCTCTCTGGCTAACTAGGGA
ACCCACTGCTTAAGCCTCAATAAAGCTTGCCTTGAGTGCTTCAAGTAGTGTGTGCCCGTCTGTTGTGTGA
CTCTGGTAACTAGAGATCCCTCAGACCCTTTTAGTCAGTGTGGAAAATCTCTAGCAGTACGTATAGTAGT
TCATGTCATCTTATTATTCAGTATTTATAACTTGCAAAGAAATGAATATCAGAGAGTGAGAGGAACTTGT
TTATTGCAGCTTATAATGGTTACAAATAAAGCAATAGCATCACAAATTTCACAAATAAAGCATTTTTTTC
ACTGCATTCTAGTTGTGGTTTGTCCAAACTCATCAATGTATCTTATCATGTCTGGCTCTAGCTATCCCGC
CCCTAACTCCGCCCATCCCGCCCCTAACTCCGCCCAGTTCCGCCCATTCTCCGCCCCATGGCTGACTAAT
TTTTTTTATTTATGCAGAGGCCGAGGCCGCCTCGGCCTCTGAGCTATTCCAGAAGTAGTGAGGAGGCTTT
TTTGGAGGCCTAGGGACGTACCCAATTCGCCCTATAGTGAGTCGTATTACGCGCGCTCACTGGCCGTCGT
TTTACAACGTCGTGACTGGGAAAACCCTGGCGTTACCCAACTTAATCGCCTTGCAGCACATCCCCCTTTC
GCCAGCTGGCGTAATAGCGAAGAGGCCCGCACCGATCGCCCTTCCCAACAGTTGCGCAGCCTGAATGGCG
AATGGG
[124 nt withheld, positions 3367-3490]
C
[91 nt withheld, positions 3492-3582]
A
[49 nt withheld, positions 3584-3632]
CCTTTGACGTTGGAGTCCACGTTCTTT
[37 nt withheld, positions 3660-3696]
ACCCTATCTCGGTCTATTCTTTTGATTTATAAGGGATTTTGCCGATTTCGGCCTATTGGTTAAAAAATGA
GCTGATTTAACAAAAATTTAACGCGAATTTTAACAAAATATTAACGCTTACAATTTAGGTGGCACTTTTC
GGGGAAATGTGCGCGGAACCCCTATTTGTTTATTTTTCTAAATACATTCAAATATGTATCCGCTCATGAG
ACAATAACCCTGATAAATGCTTCAATAATATTGAAAAAGGAAGAGTATGAGTATTCAACATTTCCGTGTC
GCCCTTATTCCCTTTTTTGCGGCATTTTGCCTTCCTGTTTTTGCTCACCCAGAAACGCTGGTGAAAGTAA
AAGATGCTGAAGATCAGTTGGGTGCACGAGTGGGTTACATCGAACTGGATCTCAACAGCGGTAAGATCCT
TGAGAGTTTTCGCCCCGAAGAACGTTTTCCAATGATGAGCACTTTTAAAGTTCTGCTATGTGGCGCGGTA
TTATCCCGTATTGACGCCGGGCAAGAGCAACTCGGTCGCCGCATACACTATTCTCAGAATGACTTGGTTG
AGTACTCACCAGTCACAGAAAAGCATCTTACGGATGGCATGACAGTAAGAGAATTATGCAGTGCTGCCAT
AACCATGAGTGATAACACTGCGGCCAACTTACTTCTGACAACGATCGGAGGACCGAAGGAGCTAACCGCT
TTTTTGCACAACATGGGGGATCATGTAACTCGCCTTGATCGTTGGGAACCGGAGCTGAATGAAGCCATAC
CAAACGACGAGCGTGACACCACGATGCCTGTAGCAATGGCAACAACGTTGCGCAAACTATTAACTGGCGA
ACTACTTACTCTAGCTTCCCGGCAACAATTAATAGACTGGATGGAGGCGGATAAAGTTGCAGGACCACTT
CTGCGCTCGGCCCTTCCGGCTGGCTGGTTTATTGCTGATAAATCTGGAGCCGGTGAGCGTGGGTCTCGCG
GTATCATTGCAGCACTGGGGCCAGATGGTAAGCCCTCCCGTATCGTAGTTATCTACACGACGGGGAGTCA
GGCAACTATGGATGAACGAAATAGACAGATCGCTGAGATAGGTGCCTCACTGATTAAGCATTGGTAACTG
TCAGACCAAGTTTACTCATATATACTTTAGATTGATTTAAAACTTCATTTTTAATTTAAAAGGATCTAGG
TGAAGATCCTTTTTGATAATCTCATGACCAAAATCCCTTAACGTGAGTTTTCGTTCCACTGAGCGTCAGA
CCCCGTAGAAAAGATCAAAGGATCTTCTTGAGATCCTTTTTTTCTGCGCGTAATCTGCTGCTTGCAAACA
AAAAAACCACCGCTACCAGCGGTGGTTTGTTTGCCGGATCAAGAGCTACCAACTCTTTTTCCGAAGGTAA
CTGGCTTCAGCAGAGCGCAGATACCAAATACTGTTCTTCTAGTGTAGCCGTAGTTAGGCCACCACTTCAA
GAACTCTGTAGCACCGCCTACATACCTCGCTCTGCTAATCCTGTTACCAGTGGCTGCTGCCAGTGGCGAT
AAGTCGTGTCTTACCGGGTTGGACTCAAGACGATAGTTACCGGATAAGGCGCAGCGGTCGGGCTGAACGG
GGGGTTCGTGCACACAGCCCAGCTTGGAGCGAACGACCTACACCGAACTGAGATACCTACAGCGTGAGCT
ATGAGAAAGCGCCACGCTTCCCGAAGGGAGAAAGGCGGACAGGTATCCGGTAAGCGGCAGGGTCGGAACA
GGAGAGCGCACGAGGGAGCTTCCAGGGGGAAACGCCTGGTATCTTTATAGTCCTGTCGGGTTTCGCCACC
TCTGACTTGAGCGTCGATTTTTGTGATGCTCGTCAGGGGGGCGGAGCCTATGGAAAAACGCCAGCAACGC
GGCCTTTTTACGGTTCCTGGCCTTTTGCTGGCCTTTTGCTCACATGTTCTTTCCTGCGTTATCCCCTGAT
TCTGTGGATAACCGTATTACCGCCTTTGAGTGAGCTGATACCGCTCGCCGCAGCCGAACGACCGAGCGCA
GCGAGTCAGTGAGCGAGGAAGCGGAAGAGCGCCCAATACGCAAACCGCCTCTCCCCGCGCGTTGGCCGAT
TCATTAATGCAGCTGGCACGACAGGTTTCCCGACTGGAAAGCGGGCAGTGAGCGCAACGCAATTAATGTG
AGTTAGCTCACTCATTAGGCACCCCAGGCTTTACACTTTATGCTTCCGGCTCGTATGTTGTGTGGAATTG
TGAGCGGATAACAATTTCACACAGGAAACAGCTATGACCATGATTACGCCAAGCGCGCAATTAACCCTCA
CTAAAGGGAACAAAAGCTGGAGCTGCAAGCTTAATGTAGTCTTATGCAATACTCTTGTAGTCTTGCAACA
TGGTAACGATGAGTTAGCAACATGCCTTACAAGGAGAGAAAAAGCACCGTGCATGCCGATTGGTGGAAGT
AAGGTGGTACGATCGTGCCTTATTAGGAAGGCAACAGACGGGTCTGACATGGATTGGACGAACCACTGAA
TTGCCGCATTGCAGAGATATTGTATTTAAGTGCCTAGCTCGATACATAAACGGGTCTCTCTGGTTAGACC
AGATCTGAGCCTGGGAGCTCTCTGGCTAACTAGGGAACCCACTGCTTAAGCCTCAATAAAGCTTGCCTTG
AGTGCTTCAAGTAGTGTGTGCCCGTCTGTTGTGTGACTCTGGTAACTAGAGATCCCTCAGACCCTTTTAG
TCAGTGTGGAAAATCTCTAGCAGTGGCGCCCGAACAGGGACTTGAAAGCGAAAGGGAAACCAGAGGAGCT
CTCTCGACGCAGGACTCGGCTTGCTGAAGCGCGCACGGCAAGAGGCGAGGGGCGGCGACTGGTGAGTACG
CCAAAAATTTTGACTAGCGGAGGCTAGAAGGAGAGAGATGGGTGCGAGAGCGTCAGTATTAAGCGGGGGA
GAATTAGATCGCGATGGGAAAAAATTCGGTTAAGGCCAGGGGGAAAGAAAAAATATAAATTAAAACATAT
AGTATGGGCAAGCAGGGAGCTAGAACGATTCGCAGTTAATCCTGGCCTGTTAGAAACATCAGAAGGCTGT
AGACAAATACTGGGACAGCTACAACCATCCCTTCAGACAGGATCAGAAGAACTTAGATCATTATATAATA
CAGTAGCAACCCTCTATTGTGTGCATCAAAGGATAGAGATAAAAGACACCAAGGAAGCTTTAGACAAGAT
AGAGGAAGAGCAAAACAAAAGTAAGACCACCGCACAGCAAGCGGCCGCTGATCTTCAGACCTGGAGGAGG
AGATATGAGGGACAATTGGAGAAGTGAATTATATAAATATAAAGTAGTAAAAATTGAACCATTAGGAGTA
GCACCCACCAAGGCAAAGAGAAGAGTGGTGCAGAGAGAAAAAAGAGCAGTGGGAATAGGAGCTTTGTTCC
TTGGGTTCTTGGGAGCAGCAGGAAGCACTATGGGCGCAGCGTCAATGACGCTGACGGTACAGGCCAGACA
ATTATTGTCTGGTATAGTGCAGCAGCAGAACAATTTGCTGAGGGCTATTGAGGCGCAACAGCATCTGTTG
CAACTCACAGTCTGGGGCATCAAGCAGCTCCAGGCAAGAATCCTGGCTGTGGAAAGATACCTAAAGGATC
AACAGCTCCTGGGGATTTGGGGTTGCTCTGGAAAACTCATTTGCACCACTGCTGTGCCTTGGAATGCTAG
TTGGAGTAATAAATCTCTGGAACAGATTTGGAATCACACGACCTGGATGGAGTGGGACAGAGAAATTAAC
AATTACACAAGCTTAATACACTCCTTAATTGAAGAATCGCAAAACCAGCAAGAAAAGAATGAACAAGAAT
TATTGGAATTAGATAAATGGGCAAGTTTGTGGAATTGGTTTAACATAACAAATTGGCTGTGGTATATAAA
ATTATTCATAATGATAGTAGGAGGCTTGGTAGGTTTAAGAATAGTTTTTGCTGTACTTTCTATAGTGAAT
AGAGTTAGGCAGGGATATTCACCATTATCGTTTCAGACCCACCTCCCAACCCCGAGGGGACCCAGAGAGG
GCCTATTTCCCATGATTCCTTCATATTTGCATATACGATACAAGGCTGTTAGAGAGATAATTAGAATTAA
TTTGACTGTAAACACAAAGATATTAGTACAAAATACGTGACGTAGAAAGTAATAATTTCTTGGGTAGTTT
GCAGTTTTAAAATTATGTTTTAAAATGGACTATCATATGCTTACCGTAACTTGAAAGTATTTCGATTTCT
TGGCTTTATATATCTTGTGGAAAGGACGAAACACCGTTCAGGTGACAAGTAGTATGGTTTTAGAGCTAGA
AATAGCAAGTTAAAATAAGGCTAGTCCGTTATCAACTTGAAAAAGTGGCACCGAGTCGGTGCTTTTTTAA
GCTTGGCGTAACTAGATCTTGAGACAAATGGCAGTATTCATCCACAATTTTAAAAGAAAAGGGGGGATTG
GGGGGTACAGTGCAGGGGAAAGAATAGTAGACATAATAGCAACAGACATACAAACTAAAGAATTACAAAA
ACAAATTACAAAAATTCAAAATTTTCGGGTTTATTACAGGGACAGCAGAGATCCACTTTGGCGCCGGCTC
GAGGGGG
