>Addgene plasmid #76127 | NEK1 gRNA (BRDN0001148922) | depositor partial sequence | sequence record 143587 | Target Sequence
TTCAGGTGACAAGTAGTATG
