>Addgene plasmid #76127 | NEK1 gRNA (BRDN0001148922) | addgene partial sequence | sequence record 185237 | hU6-F
ACGTAGAAAGTAATAATTTCTTGGGTAGTTTGCAGTTTTAAAATTATGTTTTAAAATGGACTATCATATG
CTTACCGTAACTTGAAAGTATTTCGATTTCTTGGCTTTATATATCTTGTGGAAAGGACGAAACACCGTTC
AGGTGACAAGTAGTATGGTTTTAGAGCTAGAAATAGCAAGTTAAAATAAGGCTAGTCCGTTATCAACTTG
AAAAAGTGGCACCGAGTCGGTGCTTTTTTAAGCTTGGCGTAACTAGATCTTGAGACAAATGGCAGTATTC
ATCCACAATTTTAAAAGAAAAGGGGGGATTGGGGGGTACAGTGCAGGGGAAAGAATAGTAGACATAATAG
CAACAGACATACAAACTAAAGAATTACAAAAACAAATTACAAAAATTCAAAATTTTCGGGTTTATTACAG
GGACAGCAGAGATCCACTTTGGCGCCGGCTCGAGGGGGCCCGGGTGCAAAGATGGATAAAGTTTTAAACA
GAGAGGAATCTTTGCAGCTAATGGACCTTCTAGGTCTTGAAAGGAGTGGGAATTGGCTCCGGTGCCCGTC
AGTGGGCAGA
